Addgene plasmid #202728: TagBFP2-PIP4K2B
Purpose: expresses fluorescent protein-tagged enzyme
Depositing lab: Gerry Hammond. Publication: A novel homeostatic mechanism tunes PI(4,5)P2-dependent signaling at the plasma membrane. Wills RC, Doyle CP, Zewe JP, Pacheco J, Hansen SD, Hammond GRV. J Cell Sci. 2023 Aug 3:jcs.261494. doi: 10.1242/jcs.261494. PubMed 37534432.
Backbone
  Vector backbone: pTagBFP2-C1
  Vector type: Mammalian Expression
Growth in bacteria
  Bacterial resistance: Kanamycin, 50 μg/mL
  Growth temperature: 37°C
  Growth strain: DH5alpha
  Copy number: High Copy
Gene/Insert
  Gene/Insert name: mTagBFP2:PIP4K2B
  Species: H. sapiens (human)
  Entrez Gene: PIP4K2B (a.k.a. PI5P4KB, PIP5K2B, PIP5KIIB, PIP5KIIbeta, PIP5P4KB)
  Cloning method: Gibson Cloning
Terms and licenses: Academic/Nonprofit Terms; Industry Terms: Not Available to Industry
Depositor comments: Please visit https://www.biorxiv.org/content/10.1101/2022.06.30.498262v3 for bioRxiv preprint.
How to cite: TagBFP2-PIP4K2B was a gift from Gerry Hammond (Addgene plasmid # 202728 ; http://n2t.net/addgene:202728 ; RRID:Addgene_202728)
