[The description below was written by a language model from this plasmid's Addgene catalogue record and pLannotate feature annotations shown in this document.]
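Description:
TagBFP2-PIP4K2B is a 5,952-bp mammalian expression plasmid built on the pTagBFP2-C1 backbone, a C1-type vector in which the gene of interest is placed downstream of the fluorescent protein so that the tag sits at the N-terminus of the fusion. It is maintained in E. coli at high copy from a ColE1/pUC-type origin and selected with kanamycin. The resistance cassette is the dual-purpose NeoR/KanR (Tn5 aminoglycoside phosphotransferase) gene. It is preceded by a bacterial bla (AmpR) promoter and the SV40 enhancer/early promoter and followed by the HSV TK polyadenylation signal, so the same marker can also confer G418 resistance in mammalian cells. An f1 origin is also present. The short ble, bGH poly(A) and SV40 large T antigen fragments called by the annotation software are most likely backbone remnants or partial matches rather than functional elements.

The payload is a single open reading frame driven by the human CMV immediate-early enhancer and promoter. It comprises the monomeric blue fluorescent protein mTagBFP2 (annotated as TagBFP), a short linker derived from the residual multiple cloning site, and human PIP4K2B, assembled by Gibson cloning. Transcription terminates at the SV40 poly(A) signal. PIP4K2B is a phosphatidylinositol 5-phosphate 4-kinase that contributes to PI(4,5)P2 synthesis, preferentially uses GTP, and has reported catalytic-independent regulatory roles.

The stated purpose is expression of a fluorescent protein-tagged enzyme. The associated work concerns homeostatic control of PI(4,5)P2-dependent signalling at the plasma membrane, so the construct fits transfection-based overexpression and live-cell imaging of the kinase's localisation. The blue tag leaves other fluorescence channels free for additional reporters.
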