Features (pLannotate 1.2.2; 15 found; start..end, strand, type, name):
    102..896     +  CDS            NeoR/KanR: aminoglycoside phosphotransferase from Tn5; aph(3')-II (or nptII); confers resistance to neomycin, kanamycin, and G418 (Geneticin®)
    917..1069    +  CDS            ble (fragment): BLE_KLEPN - Experimental evidence at protein level: Swiss-Prot protein existence level 1. Binding protein with a strong affinity to the bleomycin family of antibiotics. Binds to CL990; an antimitotic-antibiotic compound. From Klebsiella pneumoniae.
   1128..1175    +  polyA_signal   HSV TK poly(A) signal: herpes simplex virus thymidine kinase polyadenylation signal (Cole and Stacy, 1985)
   1266..1282    -  polyA_signal   bGH poly(A) signal (fragment): bovine growth hormone polyadenylation signal
   1504..2092    +  rep_origin     ori: high-copy-number ColE1/pMB1/pBR322/pUC origin of replication
   2267..2570    +  enhancer       CMV enhancer: human cytomegalovirus immediate early enhancer
   2571..2774    +  promoter       CMV promoter: human cytomegalovirus (CMV) immediate early promoter
   2823..3521    +  CDS            TagBFP: monomeric blue fluorescent protein mammalian codon-optimized
   3521..3565    +  misc_feature   MCS (fragment): multiple cloning site
   3566..4813    +  CDS            PIP4K2B: PI42B_HUMAN - Also known as PIP5K2B. Experimental evidence at protein level: Swiss-Prot protein existence level 1. Participates in the biosynthesis of phosphatidylinositol 4,5- bisphosphate (PubMed:9038203, PubMed:26774281). Preferentially utilizes GTP, rather than ATP, for PI(5)P phosphorylation and its activity reflects changes in direct proportion to the physiological GTP concentration (PubMed:26774281). Its GTP-sensing activity is critical for metabolic adaptation (PubMed:26774281). PIP4Ks negatively regulate insulin signaling through a catalytic-independent mechanism. They interact with P
   4839..4923    +  CDS            large T antigen (fragment): large T antigen from SV40 (simian virus 40)
   4946..5067    +  polyA_signal   SV40 poly(A) signal: SV40 polyadenylation signal
   5101..5529    -  rep_origin     f1 ori (sequence partly withheld): f1 bacteriophage origin of replication; arrow indicates direction of (+) strand synthesis
   5556..5660    +  promoter       AmpR promoter: bla
   5662..67      +  promoter       SV40 promoter (across the origin): SV40 enhancer and early promoter
>Addgene plasmid #202728 | TagBFP2-PIP4K2B | addgene full sequence | sequence record 399525 | Addgene NGS Result
CGCCTCGGCCTCTGAGCTATTCCAGAAGTAGTGAGGAGGCTTTTTTGGAGGCCTAGGCTTTTGCAAAGAT
CGATCAAGAGACAGGATGAGGATCGTTTCGCATGATTGAACAAGATGGATTGCACGCAGGTTCTCCGGCC
GCTTGGGTGGAGAGGCTATTCGGCTATGACTGGGCACAACAGACAATCGGCTGCTCTGATGCCGCCGTGT
TCCGGCTGTCAGCGCAGGGGCGCCCGGTTCTTTTTGTCAAGACCGACCTGTCCGGTGCCCTGAATGAACT
GCAAGACGAGGCAGCGCGGCTATCGTGGCTGGCCACGACGGGCGTTCCTTGCGCAGCTGTGCTCGACGTT
GTCACTGAAGCGGGAAGGGACTGGCTGCTATTGGGCGAAGTGCCGGGGCAGGATCTCCTGTCATCTCACC
TTGCTCCTGCCGAGAAAGTATCCATCATGGCTGATGCAATGCGGCGGCTGCATACGCTTGATCCGGCTAC
CTGCCCATTCGACCACCAAGCGAAACATCGCATCGAGCGAGCACGTACTCGGATGGAAGCCGGTCTTGTC
GATCAGGATGATCTGGACGAAGAGCATCAGGGGCTCGCGCCAGCCGAACTGTTCGCCAGGCTCAAGGCGA
GCATGCCCGACGGCGAGGATCTCGTCGTGACCCATGGCGATGCCTGCTTGCCGAATATCATGGTGGAAAA
TGGCCGCTTTTCTGGATTCATCGACTGTGGCCGGCTGGGTGTGGCGGACCGCTATCAGGACATAGCGTTG
GCTACCCGTGATATTGCTGAAGAGCTTGGCGGCGAATGGGCTGACCGCTTCCTCGTGCTTTACGGTATCG
CCGCTCCCGATTCGCAGCGCATCGCCTTCTATCGCCTTCTTGACGAGTTCTTCTGAGCGGGACTCTGGGG
TTCGAAATGACCGACCAAGCGACGCCCAACCTGCCATCACGAGATTTCGATTCCACCGCCGCCTTCTATG
AAAGGTTGGGCTTCGGAATCGTTTTCCGGGACGCCGGCTGGATGATCCTCCAGCGCGGGGATCTCATGCT
GGAGTTCTTCGCCCACCCTAGGGGGAGGCTAACTGAAACACGGAAGGAGACAATACCGGAAGGAACCCGC
GCTATGACGGCAATAAAAAGACAGAATAAAACGCACGGTGTTGGGTCGTTTGTTCATAAACGCGGGGTTC
GGTCCCAGGGCTGGCACTCTGTCGATACCCCACCGAGACCCCATTGGGGCCAATACGCCCGCGTTTCTTC
CTTTTCCCCACCCCACCCCCCAAGTTCGGGTGAAGGCCCAGGGCTCGCAGCCAACGTCGGGGCGGCAGGC
CCTGCCATAGCCTCAGGTTACTCATATATACTTTAGATTGATTTAAAACTTCATTTTTAATTTAAAAGGA
TCTAGGTGAAGATCCTTTTTGATAATCTCATGACCAAAATCCCTTAACGTGAGTTTTCGTTCCACTGAGC
GTCAGACCCCGTAGAAAAGATCAAAGGATCTTCTTGAGATCCTTTTTTTCTGCGCGTAATCTGCTGCTTG
CAAACAAAAAAACCACCGCTACCAGCGGTGGTTTGTTTGCCGGATCAAGAGCTACCAACTCTTTTTCCGA
AGGTAACTGGCTTCAGCAGAGCGCAGATACCAAATACTGTTCTTCTAGTGTAGCCGTAGTTAGGCCACCA
CTTCAAGAACTCTGTAGCACCGCCTACATACCTCGCTCTGCTAATCCTGTTACCAGTGGCTGCTGCCAGT
GGCGATAAGTCGTGTCTTACCGGGTTGGACTCAAGACGATAGTTACCGGATAAGGCGCAGCGGTCGGGCT
GAACGGGGGGTTCGTGCACACAGCCCAGCTTGGAGCGAACGACCTACACCGAACTGAGATACCTACAGCG
TGAGCTATGAGAAAGCGCCACGCTTCCCGAAGGGAGAAAGGCGGACAGGTATCCGGTAAGCGGCAGGGTC
GGAACAGGAGAGCGCACGAGGGAGCTTCCAGGGGGAAACGCCTGGTATCTTTATAGTCCTGTCGGGTTTC
GCCACCTCTGACTTGAGCGTCGATTTTTGTGATGCTCGTCAGGGGGGCGGAGCCTATGGAAAAACGCCAG
CAACGCGGCCTTTTTACGGTTCCTGGCCTTTTGCTGGCCTTTTGCTCACATGTTCTTTCCTGCGTTATCC
CCTGATTCTGTGGATAACCGTATTACCGCCATGCATTAGTTATTAATAGTAATCAATTACGGGGTCATTA
GTTCATAGCCCATATATGGAGTTCCGCGTTACATAACTTACGGTAAATGGCCCGCCTGGCTGACCGCCCA
ACGACCCCCGCCCATTGACGTCAATAATGACGTATGTTCCCATAGTAACGCCAATAGGGACTTTCCATTG
ACGTCAATGGGTGGAGTATTTACGGTAAACTGCCCACTTGGCAGTACATCAAGTGTATCATATGCCAAGT
ACGCCCCCTATTGACGTCAATGACGGTAAATGGCCCGCCTGGCATTATGCCCAGTACATGACCTTATGGG
ACTTTCCTACTTGGCAGTACATCTACGTATTAGTCATCGCTATTACCATGGTGATGCGGTTTTGGCAGTA
CATCAATGGGCGTGGATAGCGGTTTGACTCACGGGGATTTCCAAGTCTCCACCCCATTGACGTCAATGGG
AGTTTGTTTTGGCACCAAAATCAACGGGACTTTCCAAAATGTCGTAACAACTCCGCCCCATTGACGCAAA
TGGGCGGTAGGCGTGTACGGTGGGAGGTCTATATAAGCAGAGCTGGTTTAGTGAACCGTCAGATCCGCTA
GCGCTACCGGTCGCCACCATGGTGAGCGAGCTGATTAAGGAGAACATGCACATGAAGCTGTACATGGAGG
GCACCGTGGACAACCATCACTTCAAGTGCACATCCGAGGGCGAAGGCAAGCCCTACGAGGGCACCCAGAC
CATGAGAATCAAGGTGGTCGAGGGCGGCCCTCTCCCCTTCGCCTTCGACATCCTGGCTACTAGCTTCCTC
TACGGCAGCAAGACCTTCATCAACCACACCCAGGGCATCCCCGACTTCTTCAAGCAGTCCTTCCCTGAGG
GCTTCACATGGGAGAGAGTCACCACATACGAAGACGGGGGCGTGCTGACCGCTACCCAGGACACCAGCCT
CCAGGACGGCTGCCTCATCTACAACGTCAAGATCAGAGGGGTGAACTTCACATCCAACGGCCCTGTGATG
CAGAAGAAAACACTCGGCTGGGAGGCCTTCACCGAGACGCTGTACCCCGCTGACGGCGGCCTGGAAGGCA
GAAACGACATGGCCCTGAAGCTCGTGGGCGGGAGCCATCTGATCGCAAACGCCAAGACCACATATAGATC
CAAGAAACCCGCTAAGAACCTCAAGATGCCTGGCGTCTACTATGTGGACTACAGACTGGAAAGAATCAAG
GAGGCCAACAACGAGACCTACGTCGAGCAGCACGAGGTGGCAGTGGCCAGATACTGCGACCTCCCTAGCA
AACTGGGGCACAAGCTTAATTCCGGACTCAGATCTCGAGCTCAAGCTTCGAATTCTGCAGTCGACATGTC
GTCCAACTGCACCAGCACCACGGCGGTGGCGGTGGCGCCGCTCAGCGCCAGCAAGACCAAGACCAAGAAG
AAGCATTTCGTGTGCCAGAAAGTGAAGCTATTCCGGGCCAGCGAGCCGATCCTCAGCGTCCTGATGTGGG
GGGTGAACCACACGATCAATGAGCTGAGCAATGTTCCTGTTCCTGTCATGCTAATGCCAGATGACTTCAA
AGCCTACAGCAAGATCAAGGTGGACAATCATCTCTTCAATAAGGAGAACCTGCCCAGCCGCTTTAAGTTT
AAGGAGTATTGCCCCATGGTGTTCCGAAACCTTCGGGAGAGGTTTGGAATTGATGATCAGGATTACCAGA
ATTCAGTGACGCGCAGCGCCCCCATCAACAGTGACAGCCAGGGTCGGTGTGGCACGCGTTTCCTCACCAC
CTACGACCGGCGCTTTGTCATCAAGACTGTGTCCAGCGAGGACGTGGCGGAGATGCACAACATCTTAAAG
AAATACCACCAGTTTATAGTGGAGTGTCATGGCAACACGCTTTTGCCACAGTTCCTGGGCATGTACCGCC
TGACCGTGGATGGTGTGGAAACCTACATGGTGGTTACCAGGAACGTGTTCAGCCATCGGCTCACTGTGCA
TCGCAAGTATGACCTCAAGGGTTCTACGGTTGCCAGAGAAGCGAGCGACAAGGAGAAGGCCAAGGACTTG
CCAACATTCAAAGACAATGACTTCCTCAATGAAGGGCAGAAGCTGCATGTGGGAGAGGAGAGTAAAAAGA
ACTTCCTGGAGAAACTGAAGCGGGACGTTGAGTTCTTGGCACAGCTGAAGATCATGGACTACAGCCTGCT
GGTGGGCATCCACGACGTGGACCGGGCAGAGCAGGAGGAGATGGAGGTGGAGGAGCGGGCAGAGGACGAG
GAGTGTGAGAATGATGGGGTGGGTGGCAACCTACTCTGCTCCTATGGCACACCTCCGGACAGCCCTGGCA
ACCTCCTCAGCTTTCCTCGGTTCTTTGGTCCTGGGGAATTCGACCCCTCTGTTGACGTCTATGCCATGAA
AAGCCATGAAAGTTCCCCCAAGAAGGAGGTGTATTTCATGGCCATCATTGATATCCTCACGCCATACGAT
ACAAAGAAGAAAGCTGCACATGCTGCCAAAACGGTGAAACACGGGGCAGGGGCCGAGATCTCGACTGTGA
ACCCTGAGCAGTACTCCAAACGCTTCAACGAGTTTATGTCCAACATCCTGACGTAGGGATCCACCGGATC
TAGATAACTGATCATAATCAGCCATACCACATTTGTAGAGGTTTTACTTGCTTTAAAAAACCTCCCACAC
CTCCCCCTGAACCTGAAACATAAAATGAATGCAATTGTTGTTGTTAACTTGTTTATTGCAGCTTATAATG
GTTACAAATAAAGCAATAGCATCACAAATTTCACAAATAAAGCATTTTTTTCACTGCATTCTAGTTGTGG
TTTGTCCAAACTCATCAATGTATCTTAACGCGTAAATTGTAAGCGTTAATATTTTGTTAAAATTCGCGTT
AAATTTTTGTTAAATCAGCTCATTTTTTAACCAATAGGCCGAAATCGGCAAAATCCCTTATAAATCAAAA
GAATAGACCGAGATAGGGT
[37 nt withheld, positions 5200-5236]
AAAGAACGTGGACTCCAACGTCAAAGG
[49 nt withheld, positions 5264-5312]
T
[91 nt withheld, positions 5314-5404]
G
[124 nt withheld, positions 5406-5529]
CAGGTGGCACTTTTCGGGGAAATGTGCGCGGAACCCCTATTTGTTTATTTTTCTAAATACATTCAAATAT
GTATCCGCTCATGAGACAATAACCCTGATAAATGCTTCAATAATATTGAAAAAGGAAGAGTCCTGAGGCG
GAAAGAACCAGCTGTGGAATGTGTGTCAGTTAGGGTGTGGAAAGTCCCCAGGCTCCCCAGCAGGCAGAAG
TATGCAAAGCATGCATCTCAATTAGTCAGCAACCAGGTGTGGAAAGTCCCCAGGCTCCCCAGCAGGCAGA
AGTATGCAAAGCATGCATCTCAATTAGTCAGCAACCATAGTCCCGCCCCTAACTCCGCCCATCCCGCCCC
TAACTCCGCCCAGTTCCGCCCATTCTCCGCCCCATGGCTGACTAATTTTTTTTATTTATGCAGAGGCCGA
GGC
